Addgene plasmid #220657: AiP1530 - pAAV-AiE2115m_3xC2-minBG-SYFP2-WPRE-BGHpA
Purpose: AiE2115m_3xC2 is an optimized enhancer sequence, designed to drive AAV-mediated transgene expression in specific populations of brain cells
Depositing lab: Allen Institute for Brain Science & Bosiljka Tasic. Depositing organization: Allen Institute. Publication: A suite of enhancer AAVs and transgenic mouse lines for genetic access to cortical cell types. Ben-Simon Y, Hooper M, Narayan S, Daigle TL, Dwivedi D, Way SW, Oster A, Stafford DA, Mich JK, Taormina MJ, Martinez RA, Opitz-Araya X, Roth JR, Alexander JR, Allen S, Amster A, Arbuckle J, Ayala A, Baker PM, Bakken TE, Barcelli T, Barta S, Bendrick J, Bertagnolli D, Bielstein C, Bishwakarma P, Bowlus J, Boyer G, Brouner K, Casian B, Casper T, Chakka AB, Chakrabarty R, Chance RK, Chavan S, Clark M, Colbert K, Collman F, Daniel S, Departee M, DiValentin P, Donadio N, Dotson N, Egdorf T, Fliss T, Gabitto M, Garcia J, Gary A, Gasperini M, Gloe J, Goldy J, Gore BB, Graybuck L, Greisman N, Haeseleer F, Halterman C, Haradon Z, Hastings SD, Helback O, Ho W, Hockemeyer D, Huang C, Huff S, Hunker A, Johansen N, Jones D, Juneau Z, Kalmbach B, Kannan M, Khem S, Kussick E, Kutsal R, Larsen R, Lee C, Lee AY, Leibly M, Lenz GH, Li S, Liang E, Lusk N, Madigan Z, Malloy J, Malone J, McCue R, Melchor J, Mollenkopf T, Moosman S, Morin E, Newman D, Ng L, Ngo K, Omstead V, Otto S, Oyama A, Pena N, Pham T, Phillips E, Pom CA, Potekhina L, Ransford S, Ray PL, Rette D, Reynoldson C, Rimorin C, Rocha D, Ruiz A, Sanchez REA, Sawyer L, Sedeno-Cortes A, Sevigny JP, Shapovalova N, Shepard N, Shulga L, Sigler AR, Siverts L, Soliman S, Somasundaram S, Staats B, Stewart K, Szelenyi E, Tieu M, Trader C, Tran A, van Velthoven CTJ, Walker M, Wang Y, Weed N, Wirthlin M, Wood T, Wynalda B, Yao Z, Zhou T, Ariza J, Dee N, Reding M, Ronellenfitch K, Mufti S, Sunkin SM, Smith KA, Esposito L, Waters J, Thyagarajan B, Yao S, Lein ES, Zeng H, Levi BP, Ngai J, Ting JT, Tasic B. Cell. 2025 May 16:S0092-8674(25)00513-6. doi: 10.1016/j.cell.2025.05.002. PubMed 40403729.
Backbone
  Vector backbone: pAAV2
  Vector type: AAV
Growth in bacteria
  Bacterial resistance: Ampicillin, 100 μg/mL
  Growth temperature: 37°C
  Growth strain: NEB Stable
  Copy number: High Copy
Gene/Insert
  Gene/Insert name: SYFP2
  Species: Synthetic
  Promoter: minBG
  Cloning method: Gibson Cloning
Terms and licenses: Academic/Nonprofit Terms; Industry Terms: Not Available to Industry
Depositor comments: 5' Cloning Site: MluI (not destroyed), 3' Cloning Site: SgrAI (not destroyed). Please visit https://doi.org/10.1101/2024.06.10.597244 for bioRxiv preprint.
How to cite: AiP1530 - pAAV-AiE2115m_3xC2-minBG-SYFP2-WPRE-BGHpA was a gift from Allen Institute for Brain Science & Bosiljka Tasic (Addgene plasmid # 220657 ; http://n2t.net/addgene:220657 ; RRID:Addgene_220657)
