[The description below was written by a language model from this plasmid's Addgene catalogue record and pLannotate feature annotations shown in this document.]
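Description:
AiP1530 - pAAV-AiE2115m_3xC2-minBG-SYFP2-WPRE-BGHpA is a 4.9 kb AAV transfer (cis) plasmid built on a pAAV2 backbone and intended for packaging a reporter genome into recombinant adeno-associated virus for delivery to brain tissue. It is propagated in bacteria as a high-copy plasmid through a ColE1/pUC-type origin and selected with ampicillin via the bla gene and its promoter. An f1 phage origin and small remnants of pBR322 bom and rop sequences are also present in the backbone. The expression cassette is flanked by AAV2 inverted terminal repeats, which provide the signals for genome replication and encapsidation. In the annotation the downstream ITR is detected in full, whereas the upstream one appears only as short fragments.

The payload is an enhancer-driven fluorescent reporter. According to the record, AiE2115m_3xC2 is an optimized enhancer sequence, and the name suggests a triplicated core element. It sits upstream of the minimal beta-globin promoter (minBG), which on its own gives little transcription, so that expression depends on enhancer activity in particular brain cell populations. Neither the enhancer nor minBG is annotated in the feature table, but they presumably occupy the unannotated stretch between the upstream ITR and the SYFP2 coding sequence. The record does not state which cell types are targeted. SYFP2, a rapidly maturing monomeric yellow fluorescent protein derived from Aequorea victoria, serves as the readout. It is followed by a WPRE, detected as two fragments, which enhances transcript stability and expression, and by a bovine growth hormone polyadenylation signal. The enhancer region was inserted by Gibson assembly between retained MluI and SgrAI sites. The construct belongs to a collection of enhancer AAVs for genetic access to cortical cell types and is suited to labelling and visualising the targeted cells.
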