Features (pLannotate 1.2.2; 14 found; start..end, strand, type, name):
     12..39      +  repeat_region  AAV2 ITR (fragment): inverted terminal repeat of adeno-associated virus serotype 2 inverted
     68..95      +  repeat_region  AAV2 ITR (fragment): inverted terminal repeat of adeno-associated virus serotype 2 inverted
    932..1648    +  CDS            SYFP2: SYFP2 is a basic (constitutively fluorescent) yellow fluorescent protein published in 2006, derived from Aequorea victoria. It is reported to be a very rapidly-maturing monomer with moderate acid sensitivity.
   1688..1845    +  misc_feature   WPRE (fragment): woodchuck hepatitis virus posttranscriptional regulatory element
   1851..1931    +  misc_feature   WPRE (fragment): woodchuck hepatitis virus posttranscriptional regulatory element
   1948..2059    +  polyA_signal   bGH poly(A) signal: bovine growth hormone polyadenylation signal
   2177..2317    +  repeat_region  AAV2 ITR: inverted terminal repeat of adeno-associated virus serotype 2 inverted
   2322..2373    -  misc_feature   bom (fragment): basis of mobility region from pBR322
   2392..2847    +  rep_origin     f1 ori (sequence partly withheld): f1 bacteriophage origin of replication; arrow indicates direction of (+) strand synthesis
   2848..2897    -  misc_feature   bom (fragment): basis of mobility region from pBR322
   2999..3034    -  CDS            rop (fragment): Rop protein, which maintains plasmids at low copy number; rop
   3129..3233    +  promoter       AmpR promoter: bla
   3234..4094    +  CDS            AmpR: β-lactamase; bla; confers resistance to ampicillin, carbenicillin, and related antibiotics
   4265..4853    +  rep_origin     ori: high-copy-number ColE1/pMB1/pBR322/pUC origin of replication
>Addgene plasmid #220657 | AiP1530 - pAAV-AiE2115m_3xC2-minBG-SYFP2-WPRE-BGHpA | addgene full sequence | sequence record 461995 | Addgene NGS Result
CCTGCAGGCAGCTGCGCGCTCGCTCGCTCACTGAGGCCGCCCGGGCGTCGGGCGACCTTTGGTCGCCCGG
CCTCAGTGAGCGAGCGAGCGCGCAGAGAGGGAGTGGCCAACTCCATCACTAGGGGTTCCTGCGGCCGCAC
GCGTTGTAAGAGTAATAATCGCCGGCGCCTGGGCCTGAGAGAGACTCCGAGCAGCTGCCTGTGCAGCAGT
GTGAGCCTGCCAGGTTGTGCTTGGGGACACCAGTGACACCAGCTGCTCCTCATATCTCCACACGAGGCTA
TTTTAAGAAACTCCGCACTTGATCAGGGAGCATGTGGGGTTAAGCCTTATGTTTTCCACTTTGGTTTTTA
GATCCTAAGCAGGTGCTGCAGTTAAAAGTTCAAAATCCTGGGCCTGAGAGAGACTCCGAGCAGCTGCCTG
TGCAGCAGTGTGAGCCTGCCAGGTTGTGCTTGGGGACACCAGTGACACCAGCTGCTCCTCATATCTCCAC
ACGAGGCTATTTTAAGAAACTCCGCACTTGATCAGGGAGCATGTGGGGTTAAGCCTTATGTTTTCCACTT
TGGTTTTTAGATCCTAAGCAGGTGCTGCAGTTAAAAGTTCAAAATCCTGGGCCTGAGAGAGACTCCGAGC
AGCTGCCTGTGCAGCAGTGTGAGCCTGCCAGGTTGTGCTTGGGGACACCAGTGACACCAGCTGCTCCTCA
TATCTCCACACGAGGCTATTTTAAGAAACTCCGCACTTGATCAGGGAGCATGTGGGGTTAAGCCTTATGT
TTTCCACTTTGGTTTTTAGATCCTAAGCAGGTGCTGCAGTTAAAAGTTCAAAATCGCCGGCGGAGCTCGG
GCTGGGCATAAAAGTCAGGGCAGAGCCATCTATTGCTTACATTTGCTTCTGGGATCCAGATCTTTCGAAG
CTAGCGCTACCGGTCGCCACCATGGTGAGCAAGGGCGAGGAGCTGTTCACCGGGGTGGTGCCCATCCTGG
TCGAGCTGGACGGCGACGTAAACGGCCACAAGTTCAGCGTGTCCGGCGAGGGCGAGGGCGATGCCACCTA
CGGCAAGCTGACCCTGAAGCTGATCTGCACCACCGGCAAGCTGCCCGTGCCCTGGCCCACCCTCGTGACC
ACCCTGGGCTACGGCGTGCAGTGCTTCGCCCGCTACCCCGACCACATGAAGCAGCACGACTTCTTCAAGT
CCGCCATGCCCGAAGGCTACGTCCAGGAGCGCACCATCTTCTTCAAGGACGACGGCAACTACAAGACCCG
CGCCGAGGTGAAGTTCGAGGGCGACACCCTGGTGAACCGCATCGAGCTGAAGGGCATCGACTTCAAGGAG
GACGGCAACATCCTGGGGCACAAGCTGGAGTACAACTACAACAGCCACAACGTCTATATCACCGCCGACA
AGCAGAAGAACGGCATCAAGGCCAACTTCAAGATCCGCCACAACATCGAGGACGGCGGCGTGCAGCTCGC
CGACCACTACCAGCAGAACACCCCCATCGGCGACGGCCCCGTGCTGCTGCCCGACAACCACTACCTGAGC
TACCAGTCCAAGCTGAGCAAAGACCCCAACGAGAAGCGCGATCACATGGTCCTGCTGGAGTTCGTGACCG
CCGCCGGGATCACTCTCGGCATGGACGAGCTGTACAAGTAAGTCGACGGCGCGCCGCGGCCGCGAATTCG
ATATCATAATCAACCTCTGGATTACAAAATTTGTGAAAGATTGACTGGTATTCTTAACTATGTTGCTCCT
TTTACGCTATGTGGATACGCTGCTTTAATGCCTTTGTATCATGCTATTGCTTCCCGTATGGCTTTCATTT
TCTCCTCCTTGTATAAATCCTGGTTAGTTCTTGCCACGGCGGAACTCATCGCCGCCTGCCTTGCCCGCTG
CTGGACAGGGGCTCGGCTGTTGGGCACTGACAATTCCGTGGCTCGAGAGATCTTCGACTGTGCCTTCTAG
TTGCCAGCCATCTGTTGTTTGCCCCTCCCCCGTGCCTTCCTTGACCCTGGAAGGTGCCACTCCCACTGTC
CTTTCCTAATAAAATGAGGAAATTGCATCGCATTGTCTGAGTAGGTGTCATTCTATTCTGGGGGGTGGGG
TGGGGCAGGACAGCAAGGGGGAGGATTGGGAAGACAATAGCAGGCATGAGATCTCACGTGCGGACCGAGC
GGCCGCAGGAACCCCTAGTGATGGAGTTGGCCACTCCCTCTCTGCGCGCTCGCTCGCTCACTGAGGCCGG
GCGACCAAAGGTCGCCCGACGCCCGGGCTTTGCCCGGGCGGCCTCAGTGAGCGAGCGAGCGCGCAGCTGC
CTGCAGGGGCGCCTGATGCGGTATTTTCTCCTTACGCATCTGTGCGGTATTTCACACCGCATA
[95 nt withheld, positions 2374-2468]
T
[46 nt withheld, positions 2470-2515]
C
[141 nt withheld, positions 2517-2657]
CCTTTGACGTTGGAGTCCACGTTCTTT
[37 nt withheld, positions 2685-2721]
ACTCTATCTCGGGCTATTCTTTTGATTTATAAGGGATTTTGCCGATTTCGGTCTATTGGTTAAAAAATGA
GCTGATTTAACAAAAATTTAACGCGAATTTTAACAAAATATTAACGTTTACAATTTTATGGTGCACTCTC
AGTACAATCTGCTCTGATGCCGCATAGTTAAGCCAGCCCCGACACCCGCCAACACCCGCTGACGCGCCCT
GACGGGCTTGTCTGCTCCCGGCATCCGCTTACAGACAAGCTGTGACCGTCTCCGGGAGCTGCATGTGTCA
GAGGTTTTCACCGTCATCACCGAAACGCGCGAGACGAAAGGGCCTCGTGATACGCCTATTTTTATAGGTT
AATGTCATGATAATAATGGTTTCTTAGACGTCAGGTGGCACTTTTCGGGGAAATGTGCGCGGAACCCCTA
TTTGTTTATTTTTCTAAATACATTCAAATATGTATCCGCTCATGAGACAATAACCCTGATAAATGCTTCA
ATAATATTGAAAAAGGAAGAGTATGAGTATTCAACATTTCCGTGTCGCCCTTATTCCCTTTTTTGCGGCA
TTTTGCCTTCCTGTTTTTGCTCACCCAGAAACGCTGGTGAAAGTAAAAGATGCTGAAGATCAGTTGGGTG
CACGAGTGGGTTACATCGAACTGGATCTCAACAGCGGTAAGATCCTTGAGAGTTTTCGCCCCGAAGAACG
TTTTCCAATGATGAGCACTTTTAAAGTTCTGCTATGTGGCGCGGTATTATCCCGTATTGACGCCGGGCAA
GAGCAACTCGGTCGCCGCATACACTATTCTCAGAATGACTTGGTTGAGTACTCACCAGTCACAGAAAAGC
ATCTTACGGATGGCATGACAGTAAGAGAATTATGCAGTGCTGCCATAACCATGAGTGATAACACTGCGGC
CAACTTACTTCTGACAACGATCGGAGGACCGAAGGAGCTAACCGCTTTTTTGCACAACATGGGGGATCAT
GTAACTCGCCTTGATCGTTGGGAACCGGAGCTGAATGAAGCCATACCAAACGACGAGCGTGACACCACGA
TGCCTGTAGCAATGGCAACAACGTTGCGCAAACTATTAACTGGCGAACTACTTACTCTAGCTTCCCGGCA
ACAATTAATAGACTGGATGGAGGCGGATAAAGTTGCAGGACCACTTCTGCGCTCGGCCCTTCCGGCTGGC
TGGTTTATTGCTGATAAATCTGGAGCCGGTGAGCGTGGGTCTCGCGGTATCATTGCAGCACTGGGGCCAG
ATGGTAAGCCCTCCCGTATCGTAGTTATCTACACGACGGGGAGTCAGGCAACTATGGATGAACGAAATAG
ACAGATCGCTGAGATAGGTGCCTCACTGATTAAGCATTGGTAACTGTCAGACCAAGTTTACTCATATATA
CTTTAGATTGATTTAAAACTTCATTTTTAATTTAAAAGGATCTAGGTGAAGATCCTTTTTGATAATCTCA
TGACCAAAATCCCTTAACGTGAGTTTTCGTTCCACTGAGCGTCAGACCCCGTAGAAAAGATCAAAGGATC
TTCTTGAGATCCTTTTTTTCTGCGCGTAATCTGCTGCTTGCAAACAAAAAAACCACCGCTACCAGCGGTG
GTTTGTTTGCCGGATCAAGAGCTACCAACTCTTTTTCCGAAGGTAACTGGCTTCAGCAGAGCGCAGATAC
CAAATACTGTTCTTCTAGTGTAGCCGTAGTTAGGCCACCACTTCAAGAACTCTGTAGCACCGCCTACATA
CCTCGCTCTGCTAATCCTGTTACCAGTGGCTGCTGCCAGTGGCGATAAGTCGTGTCTTACCGGGTTGGAC
TCAAGACGATAGTTACCGGATAAGGCGCAGCGGTCGGGCTGAACGGGGGGTTCGTGCACACAGCCCAGCT
TGGAGCGAACGACCTACACCGAACTGAGATACCTACAGCGTGAGCTATGAGAAAGCGCCACGCTTCCCGA
AGGGAGAAAGGCGGACAGGTATCCGGTAAGCGGCAGGGTCGGAACAGGAGAGCGCACGAGGGAGCTTCCA
GGGGGAAACGCCTGGTATCTTTATAGTCCTGTCGGGTTTCGCCACCTCTGACTTGAGCGTCGATTTTTGT
GATGCTCGTCAGGGGGGCGGAGCCTATGGAAAAACGCCAGCAACGCGGCCTTTTTACGGTTCCTGGCCTT
TTGCTGGCCTTTTGCTCACATGT
